Addgene plasmid #177405: Venus-7aa-ActA-pEGFP-C1
Purpose: To express Venus fused to mitochondria outer membrane targeting sequence "ActA". Venus faces the cytosol.
Depositing lab: David Andrews. Publication: Automated, quantitative Fast FLIM-FRET (qF3): A step-by-step protocol to measure dissociation constants for protein-protein interactions in live-cell screening applications. Osterlund EJ, Hirmiz N, Pemberton JM, Fang Q, Andrews DW. Protocol Exchange (2022) 10.21203/rs.3.pex-1354/v1.
Backbone
  Vector backbone: pEGFP-C1
  Vector type: Mammalian Expression
  Selectable markers: Neomycin (select with G418)
Growth in bacteria
  Bacterial resistance: Kanamycin, 50 μg/mL
  Growth temperature: 37°C
  Growth strain: DH5alpha
  Copy number: High Copy
Gene/Insert
  Gene/Insert name: ActA tail anchor (alt name: Venus-ActA, V-ActA, VActA)
  Species: Listeria monocytogenes
  Entrez Gene: actA (a.k.a. lmo0204)
  Promoter: CMV
  Tag / fusion protein: Venus (N terminal on insert)
  Cloning method: Restriction Enzyme
  Sequencing primers: 5′ TGACGCAAATGGGCGGTAGG; 3′ TCGCCCTTTGACGTTGGAGTCCAC
Resource information
  A portion of this plasmid was derived from a plasmid made by: See gene entry for "actin assembly-inducing protein ActA" (NCBI Reference Sequence: WP_110138194.1). Here we have used only the C-terminal tail anchor sequence of this protein. Venus sequence received from Dr. Ray Truant (McMaster University).
Terms and licenses: Academic/Nonprofit Terms; Industry Terms: Not Available to Industry
Depositor comments: Transfection of this plasmid will express Venus-fused to the N-terminus of ActA tail anchor sequence: "LILAMLAIGVFSLGAFIKIIQLRKNN", which targets the mitochondrial outer membrane and signal correlates with mitotracker Red signal in cells. "7aa" indicates the 7 aa flexible linker region, "SGLRSRV" between Venus and the ActA targeting signal. This Venus protein contains an F224R mutation to make it monomeric.
How to cite: Venus-7aa-ActA-pEGFP-C1 was a gift from David Andrews (Addgene plasmid # 177405 ; http://n2t.net/addgene:177405 ; RRID:Addgene_177405)
