[The description below was written by a language model from this plasmid's Addgene catalogue record and pLannotate feature annotations shown in this document.]
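Description:
Venus-7aa-ActA-pEGFP-C1 is a 4.8 kb mammalian expression plasmid built on the pEGFP-C1 backbone, in which the original fluorescent protein position is occupied by the yellow fluorescent protein Venus. It replicates in E. coli at high copy from a ColE1/pUC-type origin and also carries an f1 origin. A single NeoR/KanR (Tn5 aminoglycoside phosphotransferase) gene serves both hosts. The bacterial AmpR (bla) promoter drives it for kanamycin selection, and the SV40 enhancer/early promoter, with the HSV TK polyadenylation signal downstream, drives it for G418 selection of transfected mammalian cells. The short large T antigen, ble and bGH poly(A) fragments in the annotation appear to be incidental matches to backbone sequence rather than functional elements.

The payload is a single fusion open reading frame expressed from the human CMV immediate early enhancer and promoter and terminated by the SV40 poly(A) signal. Venus, which the depositor notes carries an F224R substitution to make it monomeric, sits at the N-terminus. A seven-residue flexible linker, derived from residual multiple cloning site sequence, joins it to the C-terminal tail anchor of the Listeria monocytogenes actin assembly-inducing protein ActA. Only this short hydrophobic anchor segment of ActA is present, not the actin-nucleating portion. The anchor inserts into the mitochondrial outer membrane and leaves Venus facing the cytosol, and the depositor reports that the signal correlates with MitoTracker Red staining. The associated publication is a protocol for automated, quantitative FLIM-FRET measurement of protein-protein interaction dissociation constants in live cells. The record does not state the construct's specific role in that protocol.
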