Features (pLannotate 1.2.2; 16 found; start..end, strand, type, name):
     61..364     +  enhancer       CMV enhancer: human cytomegalovirus immediate early enhancer
    365..568     +  promoter       CMV promoter: human cytomegalovirus (CMV) immediate early promoter
    613..1329    +  CDS            Venus: Venus is a basic (constitutively fluorescent) yellow fluorescent protein published in 2002, derived from Aequorea victoria. It is reported to be a rapidly-maturing weak dimer with moderate acid sensitivity.
   1330..1348    +  misc_feature   MCS (fragment): multiple cloning site
   1351..1428    +  CDS            actA (fragment): ACTA_LISMO - Also known as prtB. Experimental evidence at protein level: Swiss-Prot protein existence level 1. Virulence factor required for host cell microfilament interaction. It induces actin assembly around the bacteria to allow it to move within the cytoplasm. It is involved in the actin polymerization process. It seems to act as a nucleator that induces the reorganization of the actin cytoskeleton. From Listeria monocytogenes serovar 1/2a (strain ATCC BAA-679 / EGD-e).
   1432..1468    +  misc_feature   MCS (fragment): multiple cloning site
   1485..1569    +  CDS            large T antigen (fragment): large T antigen from SV40 (simian virus 40)
   1592..1713    +  polyA_signal   SV40 poly(A) signal: SV40 polyadenylation signal
   1747..2175    -  rep_origin     f1 ori (sequence partly withheld): f1 bacteriophage origin of replication; arrow indicates direction of (+) strand synthesis
   2202..2306    +  promoter       AmpR promoter: bla
   2308..2665    +  promoter       SV40 promoter: SV40 enhancer and early promoter
   2700..3494    +  CDS            NeoR/KanR: aminoglycoside phosphotransferase from Tn5; aph(3')-II (or nptII); confers resistance to neomycin, kanamycin, and G418 (Geneticin®)
   3515..3667    +  CDS            ble (fragment): BLE_KLEPN - Experimental evidence at protein level: Swiss-Prot protein existence level 1. Binding protein with a strong affinity to the bleomycin family of antibiotics. Binds to CL990; an antimitotic-antibiotic compound. From Klebsiella pneumoniae.
   3726..3773    +  polyA_signal   HSV TK poly(A) signal: herpes simplex virus thymidine kinase polyadenylation signal (Cole and Stacy, 1985)
   3864..3880    -  polyA_signal   bGH poly(A) signal (fragment): bovine growth hormone polyadenylation signal
   4102..4690    +  rep_origin     ori: high-copy-number ColE1/pMB1/pBR322/pUC origin of replication
>Addgene plasmid #177405 | Venus-7aa-ActA-pEGFP-C1 | addgene full sequence | sequence record 347977 | Addgene NGS Result
TAGTTATTAATAGTAATCAATTACGGGGTCATTAGTTCATAGCCCATATATGGAGTTCCGCGTTACATAA
CTTACGGTAAATGGCCCGCCTGGCTGACCGCCCAACGACCCCCGCCCATTGACGTCAATAATGACGTATG
TTCCCATAGTAACGCCAATAGGGACTTTCCATTGACGTCAATGGGTGGAGTATTTACGGTAAACTGCCCA
CTTGGCAGTACATCAAGTGTATCATATGCCAAGTACGCCCCCTATTGACGTCAATGACGGTAAATGGCCC
GCCTGGCATTATGCCCAGTACATGACCTTATGGGACTTTCCTACTTGGCAGTACATCTACGTATTAGTCA
TCGCTATTACCATGGTGATGCGGTTTTGGCAGTACATCAATGGGCGTGGATAGCGGTTTGACTCACGGGG
ATTTCCAAGTCTCCACCCCATTGACGTCAATGGGAGTTTGTTTTGGCACCAAAATCAACGGGACTTTCCA
AAATGTCGTAACAACTCCGCCCCATTGACGCAAATGGGCGGTAGGCGTGTACGGTGGGAGGTCTATATAA
GCAGAGCTGGTTTAGTGAACCGTCAGATCCGCTAGCGCTACCGGTCGCCACCATGGTGAGCAAGGGCGAG
GAGCTGTTCACCGGGGTGGTGCCCATCCTGGTCGAGCTGGACGGCGACGTAAACGGCCACAAGTTCAGCG
TGTCCGGCGAGGGCGAGGGCGATGCCACCTACGGCAAGCTGACCCTGAAGCTGATCTGCACCACCGGCAA
GCTGCCCGTGCCCTGGCCCACCCTCGTGACCACCCTGGGCTACGGCCTGCAGTGCTTCGCCCGCTACCCC
GACCACATGAAGCAGCACGACTTCTTCAAGTCCGCCATGCCCGAAGGCTACGTCCAGGAGCGCACCATCT
TCTTCAAGGACGACGGCAACTACAAGACCCGCGCCGAGGTGAAGTTCGAGGGCGACACCCTGGTGAACCG
CATCGAGCTGAAGGGCATCGACTTCAAGGAGGACGGCAACATCCTGGGGCACAAGCTGGAGTACAACTAC
AACAGCCACAACGTCTATATCACCGCCGACAAGCAGAAGAACGGCATCAAGGCCAACTTCAAGATCCGCC
ACAACATCGAGGACGGCGGCGTGCAGCTCGCCGACCACTACCAGCAGAACACCCCCATCGGCGACGGCCC
CGTGCTGCTGCCCGACAACCACTACCTGAGCTACCAGTCCGCCCTGAGCAAAGACCCCAACGAGAAGCGC
GATCACATGGTCCTGCTGGAACGCGTGACCGCCGCCGGGATCACTCTCGGCATGGACGAGCTGTACAAGT
CCGGACTCAGATCTCGAGTTCTGATTCTCGCCATGCTGGCAATTGGGGTGTTCTCCCTCGGCGCCTTCAT
TAAGATCATTCAGCTCCGGAAGAACAATTAAGAATTCTGCAGTCGACGGTACCGCGGGCCCGGGATCCAC
CGGATCTAGATAACTGATCATAATCAGCCATACCACATTTGTAGAGGTTTTACTTGCTTTAAAAAACCTC
CCACACCTCCCCCTGAACCTGAAACATAAAATGAATGCAATTGTTGTTGTTAACTTGTTTATTGCAGCTT
ATAATGGTTACAAATAAAGCAATAGCATCACAAATTTCACAAATAAAGCATTTTTTTCACTGCATTCTAG
TTGTGGTTTGTCCAAACTCATCAATGTATCTTAAGGCGTAAATTGTAAGCGTTAATATTTTGTTAAAATT
CGCGTTAAATTTTTGTTAAATCAGCTCATTTTTTAACCAATAGGCCGAAATCGGCAAAATCCCTTATAAA
TCAAAAGAATAGACCGAGATAGGGT
[37 nt withheld, positions 1846-1882]
AAAGAACGTGGACTCCAACGTCAAAGG
[49 nt withheld, positions 1910-1958]
T
[91 nt withheld, positions 1960-2050]
G
[124 nt withheld, positions 2052-2175]
CAGGTGGCACTTTTCGGGGAAATGTGCGCGGAACCCCTATTTGTTTATTTTTCTAAATACATTCAAATAT
GTATCCGCTCATGAGACAATAACCCTGATAAATGCTTCAATAATATTGAAAAAGGAAGAGTCCTGAGGCG
GAAAGAACCAGCTGTGGAATGTGTGTCAGTTAGGGTGTGGAAAGTCCCCAGGCTCCCCAGCAGGCAGAAG
TATGCAAAGCATGCATCTCAATTAGTCAGCAACCAGGTGTGGAAAGTCCCCAGGCTCCCCAGCAGGCAGA
AGTATGCAAAGCATGCATCTCAATTAGTCAGCAACCATAGTCCCGCCCCTAACTCCGCCCATCCCGCCCC
TAACTCCGCCCAGTTCCGCCCATTCTCCGCCCCATGGCTGACTAATTTTTTTTATTTATGCAGAGGCCGA
GGCCGCCTCGGCCTCTGAGCTATTCCAGAAGTAGTGAGGAGGCTTTTTTGGAGGCCTAGGCTTTTGCAAA
GATCGATCAAGAGACAGGATGAGGATCGTTTCGCATGATTGAACAAGATGGATTGCACGCAGGTTCTCCG
GCCGCTTGGGTGGAGAGGCTATTCGGCTATGACTGGGCACAACAGACAATCGGCTGCTCTGATGCCGCCG
TGTTCCGGCTGTCAGCGCAGGGGCGCCCGGTTCTTTTTGTCAAGACCGACCTGTCCGGTGCCCTGAATGA
ACTGCAAGACGAGGCAGCGCGGCTATCGTGGCTGGCCACGACGGGCGTTCCTTGCGCAGCTGTGCTCGAC
GTTGTCACTGAAGCGGGAAGGGACTGGCTGCTATTGGGCGAAGTGCCGGGGCAGGATCTCCTGTCATCTC
ACCTTGCTCCTGCCGAGAAAGTATCCATCATGGCTGATGCAATGCGGCGGCTGCATACGCTTGATCCGGC
TACCTGCCCATTCGACCACCAAGCGAAACATCGCATCGAGCGAGCACGTACTCGGATGGAAGCCGGTCTT
GTCGATCAGGATGATCTGGACGAAGAGCATCAGGGGCTCGCGCCAGCCGAACTGTTCGCCAGGCTCAAGG
CGAGCATGCCCGACGGCGAGGATCTCGTCGTGACCCATGGCGATGCCTGCTTGCCGAATATCATGGTGGA
AAATGGCCGCTTTTCTGGATTCATCGACTGTGGCCGGCTGGGTGTGGCGGACCGCTATCAGGACATAGCG
TTGGCTACCCGTGATATTGCTGAAGAGCTTGGCGGCGAATGGGCTGACCGCTTCCTCGTGCTTTACGGTA
TCGCCGCTCCCGATTCGCAGCGCATCGCCTTCTATCGCCTTCTTGACGAGTTCTTCTGAGCGGGACTCTG
GGGTTCGAAATGACCGACCAAGCGACGCCCAACCTGCCATCACGAGATTTCGATTCCACCGCCGCCTTCT
ATGAAAGGTTGGGCTTCGGAATCGTTTTCCGGGACGCCGGCTGGATGATCCTCCAGCGCGGGGATCTCAT
GCTGGAGTTCTTCGCCCACCCTAGGGGGAGGCTAACTGAAACACGGAAGGAGACAATACCGGAAGGAACC
CGCGCTATGACGGCAATAAAAAGACAGAATAAAACGCACGGTGTTGGGTCGTTTGTTCATAAACGCGGGG
TTCGGTCCCAGGGCTGGCACTCTGTCGATACCCCACCGAGACCCCATTGGGGCCAATACGCCCGCGTTTC
TTCCTTTTCCCCACCCCACCCCCCAAGTTCGGGTGAAGGCCCAGGGCTCGCAGCCAACGTCGGGGCGGCA
GGCCCTGCCATAGCCTCAGGTTACTCATATATACTTTAGATTGATTTAAAACTTCATTTTTAATTTAAAA
GGATCTAGGTGAAGATCCTTTTTGATAATCTCATGACCAAAATCCCTTAACGTGAGTTTTCGTTCCACTG
AGCGTCAGACCCCGTAGAAAAGATCAAAGGATCTTCTTGAGATCCTTTTTTTCTGCGCGTAATCTGCTGC
TTGCAAACAAAAAAACCACCGCTACCAGCGGTGGTTTGTTTGCCGGATCAAGAGCTACCAACTCTTTTTC
CGAAGGTAACTGGCTTCAGCAGAGCGCAGATACCAAATACTGTTCTTCTAGTGTAGCCGTAGTTAGGCCA
CCACTTCAAGAACTCTGTATCACCGCCTACATACCTCGCTCTGCTAATCCTGTTACCAGTGGCTGCTGCC
AGTGGCGATAAGTCGTGTCTTACCGGGTTGGACTCAAGACGATAGTTACCGGATAAGGCGCAGCGGTCGG
GCTGAACGGGGGGTTCGTGCACACAGCCCAGCTTGGAGCGAACGACCTACACCGAACTGAGATACCTACA
GCGTGAGCTATGAGAAAGCGCCACGCTTCCCGAAGGGAGAAAGGCGGACAGGTATCCGGTAAGCGGCAGG
GTCGGAACAGGAGAGCGCACGAGGGAGCTTCCAGGGGGAAACGCCTGGTATCTTTATAGTCCTGTCGGGT
TTCGCCACCTCTGACTTGAGCGTCGATTTTTGTGATGCTCGTCAGGGGGGCGGAGCCTATGGAAAAACGC
CAGCAACGCGGCCTTTTTACGGTTCCTGGCCTTTTGCTGGCCTTTTGCTCACATGTTCTTTCCTGCGTTA
TCCCCTGATTCTGTGGATAACCGTATTACCGCCATGCAT
